>Addgene plasmid #220482 | pET28_Human_SAT1_Nterm_His | addgene full sequence | sequence record 434038 | Addgene NGS Result
ACAAGCTGTGACCGTCTCCGGGAGCTGCATGTGTCAGAGGTTTTCACCGTCATCACCGAAACGCGCGAGG
CAGCTGCGGTAAAGCTCATCAGCGTGGTCGTGAAGCGATTCACAGATGTCTGCCTGTTCATCCGCGTCCA
GCTCGTTGAGTTTCTCCAGAAGCGTTAATGTCTGGCTTCTGATAAAGCGGGCCATGTTAAGGGCGGTTTT
TTCCTGTTTGGTCACTGATGCCTCCGTGTAAGGGGGATTTCTGTTCATGGGGGTAATGATACCGATGAAA
CGAGAGAGGATGCTCACGATACGGGTTACTGATGATGAACATGCCCGGTTACTGGAACGTTGTGAGGGTA
AACAACTGGCGGTATGGATGCGGCGGGACCAGAGAAAAATCACTCAGGGTCAATGCCAGCGCTTCGTTAA
TACAGATGTAGGTGTTCCACAGGGTAGCCAGCAGCATCCTGCGATGCAGATCCGGAACATAATGGTGCAG
GGCGCTGACTTCCGCGTTTCCAGACTTTACGAAACACGGAAACCGAAGACCATTCATGTTGTTGCTCAGG
TCGCAGACGTTTTGCAGCAGCAGTCGCTTCACGTTCGCTCGCGTATCGGTGATTCATTCTGCTAACCAGT
AAGGCAACCCCGCCAGCCTAGCCGGGTCCTCAACGACAGGAGCACGATCATGCGCACCCGTGGGGCCGCC
ATGCCGGCGATAATGGCCTGCTTCTCGCCGAAACGTTTGGTGGCGGGACCAGTGACGAAGGCTTGAGCGA
GGGCGTGCAAGATTCCGAATACCGCAAGCGACAGGCCGATCATCGTCGCGCTCCAGCGAAAGCGGTCCTC
GCCGAAAATGACCCAGAGCGCTGCCGGCACCTGTCCTACGAGTTGCATGATAAAGAAGACAGTCATAAGT
GCGGCGACGATAGTCATGCCCCGCGCCCACCGGAAGGAGCTGACTGGGTTGAAGGCTCTCAAGGGCATCG
GTCGAGATCCCGGTGCCTAATGAGTGAGCTAACTTACATTAATTGCGTTGCGCTCACTGCCCGCTTTCCA
GTCGGGAAACCTGTCGTGCCAGCTGCATTAATGAATCGGCCAACGCGCGGGGAGAGGCGGTTTGCGTATT
GGGCGCCAGGGTGGTTTTTCTTTTCACCAGTGAGACGGGCAACAGCTGATTGCCCTTCACCGCCTGGCCC
TGAGAGAGTTGCAGCAAGCGGTCCACGCTGGTTTGCCCCAGCAGGCGAAAATCCTGTTTGATGGTGGTTA
ACGGCGGGATATAACATGAGCTGTCTTCGGTATCGTCGTATCCCACTACCGAGATATCCGCACCAACGCG
CAGCCCGGACTCGGTAATGGCGCGCATTGCGCCCAGCGCCATCTGATCGTTGGCAACCAGCATCGCAGTG
GGAACGATGCCCTCATTCAGCATTTGCATGGTTTGTTGAAAACCGGACATGGCACTCCAGTCGCCTTCCC
GTTCCGCTATCGGCTGAATTTGATTGCGAGTGAGATATTTATGCCAGCCAGCCAGACGCAGACGCGCCGA
GACAGAACTTAATGGGCCCGCTAACAGCGCGATTTGCTGGTGACCCAATGCGACCAGATGCTCCACGCCC
AGTCGCGTACCGTCTTCATGGGAGAAAATAATACTGTTGATGGGTGTCTGGTCAGAGACATCAAGAAATA
ACGCCGGAACATTAGTGCAGGCAGCTTCCACAGCAATGGCATCCTGGTCATCCAGCGGATAGTTAATGAT
CAGCCCACTGACGCGTTGCGCGAGAAGATTGTGCACCGCCGCTTTACAGGCTTCGACGCCGCTTCGTTCT
ACCATCGACACCACCACGCTGGCACCCAGTTGATCGGCGCGAGATTTAATCGCCGCGACAATTTGCGACG
GCGCGTGCAGGGCCAGACTGGAGGTGGCAACGCCAATCAGCAACGACTGTTTGCCCGCCAGTTGTTGTGC
CACGCGGTTGGGAATGTAATTCAGCTCCGCCATCGCCGCTTCCACTTTTTCCCGCGTTTTCGCAGAAACG
TGGCTGGCCTGGTTCACCACGCGGGAAACGGTCTGATAAGAGACACCGGCATACTCTGCGACATCGTATA
ACGTTACTGGTTTCACATTCACCACCCTGAATTGACTCTCTTCCGGGCGCTATCATGCCATACCGCGAAA
GGTTTTGCGCCATTCGATGGTGTCCGGGATCTCGACGCTCTCCCTTATGCGACTCCTGCATTAGGAAGCA
GCCCAGTAGTAGGTTGAGGCCGTTGAGCACCGCCGCCGCAAGGAATGGTGCATGCAAGGAGATGGCGCCC
AACAGTCCCCCGGCCACGGGGCCTGCCACCATACCCACGCCGAAACAAGCGCTCATGAGCCCGAAGTGGC
GAGCCCGATCTTCCCCATCGGTGATGTCGGCGATATAGGCGCCAGCAACCGCACCTGTGGCGCCGGTGAT
GCCGGCCACGATGCGTCCGGCGTAGAGGATCGAGATCTCGATCCCGCGAAATTAATACGACTCACTATAG
GGGAATTGTGAGCGGATAACAATTCCCCTCTAGAAATAATTTTGTTTAACTTTAAGAAGGAGATATACCA
TGGGCAGCAGCCATCATCATCATCATCACAGCAGCGGCCTGGTGCCGCGCGGCAGCCATATGGCCAAATT
TGTTATTCGTCCGGCAACCGCAGCAGATTGTAGCGATATTCTGCGTCTGATTAAAGAACTGGCCAAATAC
GAGTATATGGAAGAACAGGTTATCCTGACCGAAAAAGATCTGCTGGAAGATGGTTTTGGTGAACATCCGT
TTTATCATTGTCTGGTTGCAGAAGTTCCGAAAGAACATTGGACACCGGAAGGTCATAGCATTGTTGGTTT
TGCCATGTACTATTTCACCTATGATCCGTGGATTGGCAAACTGCTGTATCTGGAAGATTTCTTTGTGATG
AGCGATTATCGCGGTTTTGGTATTGGTTCCGAAATTCTGAAAAATCTGAGCCAGGTTGCAATGCGTTGTC
GTTGTAGCAGCATGCATTTTCTGGTGGCCGAATGGAATGAACCGAGCATTAATTTCTATAAACGTCGTGG
TGCAAGCGATCTGAGCAGCGAAGAAGGTTGGCGTCTGTTTAAAATCGATAAAGAATACCTGCTGAAAATG
GCCACCGAAGAATAACTCGAGCACCACCACCACCACCACTGAGATCCGGCTGCTAACAAAGCCCGAAAGG
AAGCTGAGTTGGCTGCTGCCACCGCTGAGCAATAACTAGCATAACCCCTTGGGGCCTCTAAACGGGTCTT
GAGGGGTTTTTTGCTGAAAGGAGGAACTATATCCGGATTGGCGAATGGG
[124 nt withheld, positions 3340-3463]
C
[91 nt withheld, positions 3465-3555]
A
[49 nt withheld, positions 3557-3605]
CCTTTGACGTTGGAGTCCACGTTCTTT
[37 nt withheld, positions 3633-3669]
ACCCTATCTCGGTCTATTCTTTTGATTTATAAGGGATTTTGCCGATTTCGGCCTATTGGTTAAAAAATGA
GCTGATTTAACAAAAATTTAACGCGAATTTTAACAAAATATTAACGCTTACAATTTAGGTGGCACTTTTC
GGGGAAATGTGCGCGGAACCCCTATTTGTTTATTTTTCTAAATACATTCAAATATGTATCCGCTCATGAA
TTAATTCTTAGAAAAACTCATCGAGCATCAAATGAAACTGCAATTTATTCATATCAGGATTATCAATACC
ATATTTTTGAAAAAGCCGTTTCTGTAATGAAGGAGAAAACTCACCGAGGCAGTTCCATAGGATGGCAAGA
TCCTGGTATCGGTCTGCGATTCCGACTCGTCCAACATCAATACAACCTATTAATTTCCCCTCGTCAAAAA
TAAGGTTATCAAGTGAGAAATCACCATGAGTGACGACTGAATCCGGTGAGAATGGCAAAAGTTTATGCAT
TTCTTTCCAGACTTGTTCAACAGGCCAGCCATTACGCTCGTCATCAAAATCACTCGCATCAACCAAACCG
TTATTCATTCGTGATTGCGCCTGAGCGAGACGAAATACGCGATCGCTGTTAAAAGGACAATTACAAACAG
GAATCGAATGCAACCGGCGCAGGAACACTGCCAGCGCATCAACAATATTTTCACCTGAATCAGGATATTC
TTCTAATACCTGGAATGCTGTTTTCCCGGGGATCGCAGTGGTGAGTAACCATGCATCATCAGGAGTACGG
ATAAAATGCTTGATGGTCGGAAGAGGCATAAATTCCGTCAGCCAGTTTAGTCTGACCATCTCATCTGTAA
CATCATTGGCAACGCTACCTTTGCCATGTTTCAGAAACAACTCTGGCGCATCGGGCTTCCCATACAATCG
ATAGATTGTCGCACCTGATTGCCCGACATTATCGCGAGCCCATTTATACCCATATAAATCAGCATCCATG
TTGGAATTTAATCGCGGCCTAGAGCAAGACGTTTCCCGTTGAATATGGCTCATAACACCCCTTGTATTAC
TGTTTATGTAAGCAGACAGTTTTATTGTTCATGACCAAAATCCCTTAACGTGAGTTTTCGTTCCACTGAG
CGTCAGACCCCGTAGAAAAGATCAAAGGATCTTCTTGAGATCCTTTTTTTCTGCGCGTAATCTGCTGCTT
GCAAACAAAAAAACCACCGCTACCAGCGGTGGTTTGTTTGCCGGATCAAGAGCTACCAACTCTTTTTCCG
AAGGTAACTGGCTTCAGCAGAGCGCAGATACCAAATACTGTCCTTCTAGTGTAGCCGTAGTTAGGCCACC
ACTTCAAGAACTCTGTAGCACCGCCTACATACCTCGCTCTGCTAATCCTGTTACCAGTGGCTGCTGCCAG
TGGCGATAAGTCGTGTCTTACCGGGTTGGACTCAAGACGATAGTTACCGGATAAGGCGCAGCGGTCGGGC
TGAACGGGGGGTTCGTGCACACAGCCCAGCTTGGAGCGAACGACCTACACCGAACTGAGATACCTACAGC
GTGAGCTATGAGAAAGCGCCACGCTTCCCGAAGGGAGAAAGGCGGACAGGTATCCGGTAAGCGGCAGGGT
CGGAACAGGAGAGCGCACGAGGGAGCTTCCAGGGGGAAACGCCTGGTATCTTTATAGTCCTGTCGGGTTT
CGCCACCTCTGACTTGAGCGTCGATTTTTGTGATGCTCGTCAGGGGGGCGGAGCCTATGGAAAAACGCCA
GCAACGCGGCCTTTTTACGGTTCCTGGCCTTTTGCTGGCCTTTTGCTCACATGTTCTTTCCTGCGTTATC
CCCTGATTCTGTGGATAACCGTATTACCGCCTTTGAGTGAGCTGATACCGCTCGCCGCAGCCGAACGACC
GAGCGCAGCGAGTCAGTGAGCGAGGAAGCGGAAGAGCGCCTGATGCGGTATTTTCTCCTTACGCATCTGT
GCGGTATTTCACACCGCAATGGTGCACTCTCAGTACAATCTGCTCTGATGCCGCATAGTTAAGCCAGTAT
ACACTCCGCTATCGCTACGTGACTGGGTCATGGCTGCGCCCCGACACCCGCCAACACCCGCTGACGCGCC
CTGACGGGCTTGTCTGCTCCCGGCATCCGCTTACAG
Features (pLannotate 1.2.2; 21 found; start..end, strand, type, name):
     34..225     -  CDS            rop: Rop protein, which maintains plasmids at low copy number; rop
    242..622     +  CDS            YPB1_ECOLX: Protein predicted: Swiss-Prot protein existence level 4. From Escherichia coli.
    694..985     -  CDS            TcR (fragment): tetracycline efflux protein; tet; confers resistance to tetracycline
   1000..1021    -  protein_bind   CAP binding site: CAP binding activates transcription in the presence of cAMP. E. coli catabolite activator protein
   1034..2116    -  CDS            lacI: lac repressor; lacI; The lac repressor binds to the lac operator to inhibit transcription in E. coli. This inhibition can be relieved by adding lactose or isopropyl-β-D-thiogalactopyranoside (IPTG).
   2117..2194    -  promoter       lacI promoter: lacI
   2202..2481    -  CDS            TcR (fragment): tetracycline efflux protein; tet; confers resistance to tetracycline
   2503..2521    +  promoter       T7 promoter: promoter for bacteriophage T7 RNA polymerase
   2522..2546    +  protein_bind   lac operator: The lac repressor binds to the lac operator to inhibit transcription in E. coli. This inhibition can be relieved by adding lactose or isopropyl-β-D-thiogalactopyranoside (IPTG). lac repressor encoded by lacI
   2561..2583    +  RBS            RBS: efficient ribosome binding site from bacteriophage T7 gene 10 (Olins and Rangwala, 1989)
   2602..2618    +  CDS            capTEV™ (fragment): composite tag for in vivo biotinylation, TEV protease cleavage, and 6xHis tagging
   2629..2646    +  CDS            thrombin site: thrombin recognition and cleavage site
   2650..3162    +  CDS            SAT1: SAT1_HUMAN - Also known as SAT. Experimental evidence at protein level: Swiss-Prot protein existence level 1. Enzyme which catalyzes the acetylation of polyamines (PubMed:15283699, PubMed:16455797, PubMed:17516632). Substrate specificity: norspermidine = spermidine >> spermine > N(1)- acetylspermine > putrescine (PubMed:17516632). This highly regulated enzyme allows a fine attenuation of the intracellular concentration of polyamines (PubMed:16455797). Also involved in the regulation of polyamine transport out of cells (PubMed:16455797). Acts on 1,3- diaminopropane, 1,5-diaminopentane, putresci
   3172..3189    +  CDS            9xHis (fragment): 9xHis affinity tag
   3199..3248    +  CDS            SET1 (fragment): solubility-enhancement tag derived from T7 phage gene 10B
   3256..3303    +  terminator     T7 terminator: transcription terminator for bacteriophage T7 RNA polymerase
   3340..3768    +  rep_origin     f1 ori (sequence partly withheld): f1 bacteriophage origin of replication; arrow indicates direction of (+) strand synthesis
   3821..3878    +  promoter       AmpR promoter (fragment): bla
   3887..4702    -  CDS            KanR: aminoglycoside phosphotransferase; aph(3')-Ia; confers resistance to kanamycin in bacteria or G418 (Geneticin®) in eukaryotes
   4824..5412    +  rep_origin     ori: high-copy-number ColE1/pMB1/pBR322/pUC origin of replication
   5598..5737    -  misc_feature   bom: basis of mobility region from pBR322
