[The description below was written by a language model from this plasmid's Addgene catalogue record and pLannotate feature annotations shown in this document.]
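Description:
pET28_Human_SAT1_Nterm_His is a bacterial expression plasmid built on the pET28a backbone for producing human spermidine/spermine N1-acetyltransferase 1 (SSAT1, encoded by SAT1) in E. coli for protein purification. The wild-type human coding sequence was inserted by Gibson cloning downstream of a T7 promoter with an adjacent lac operator and the phage T7 gene 10 ribosome binding site, and is followed by a T7 terminator. The plasmid also carries lacI under its own promoter. The lac repressor therefore holds transcription off until IPTG is added, and expression requires a host that supplies T7 RNA polymerase.

The insert is fused at its N terminus to a 6xHis tag, which the automated annotation picks up as a fragment of a composite tag. A thrombin cleavage site follows, so the affinity tag can be removed after nickel-based purification. The feature table also shows a short His-tag fragment just downstream of the SAT1 reading frame, which corresponds to the optional C-terminal His sequence of the pET28 backbone. The catalogue lists only an N-terminal tag, and the record does not state whether a stop codon precedes this downstream sequence. The small "SET1" and TcR fragment annotations are most likely backbone-derived matches rather than functional elements.

Propagation relies on a ColE1/pBR322-type origin with the rop gene and bom region, and kanamycin resistance (aph(3')-Ia) provides selection. The catalogue describes the plasmid as high copy, although rop normally moderates copy number. An f1 origin is also present for single-stranded DNA production. SAT1 acetylates polyamines such as spermidine and spermine, and the purified recombinant enzyme would suit biochemical studies of that activity.
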