Addgene plasmid #220482: pET28_Human_SAT1_Nterm_His
Purpose: heterologous expression of SSAT1 for protein purification
Depositing lab: Emily Balskus. Depositing organization: Harvard University. Publication: A metabolomics pipeline highlights microbial metabolism in bloodstream infections. Mayers JR, Varon J, Zhou RR, Daniel-Ivad M, Beaulieu C, Bholse A, Glasser NR, Lichtenauer FM, Ng J, Vera MP, Huttenhower C, Perrella MA, Clish CB, Zhao SD, Baron RM, Balskus EP. Cell. 2024 Jun 11:S0092-8674(24)00579-8. doi: 10.1016/j.cell.2024.05.035. PubMed 38885650.
Backbone
  Vector backbone: pET28a
  Vector type: Bacterial Expression
Growth in bacteria
  Bacterial resistance: Kanamycin, 50 μg/mL
  Growth temperature: 37°C
  Growth strain: DH5alpha
  Copy number: High Copy
Gene/Insert
  Gene/Insert name: SSAT1
  Species: H. sapiens (human)
  Mutation: none
  Entrez Gene: SAT1 (a.k.a. DC21, KFSD, KFSDX, SAT, SSAT, SSAT-1)
  Tag / fusion protein: 6xHs (N terminal on insert)
  Cloning method: Gibson Cloning
Terms and licenses: Academic/Nonprofit Terms; Industry Terms: Not Available to Industry
How to cite: pET28_Human_SAT1_Nterm_His was a gift from Emily Balskus (Addgene plasmid # 220482 ; http://n2t.net/addgene:220482 ; RRID:Addgene_220482)
